Addgene plasmid #136762: pISH-Olfr6
Purpose: Template to synthesize riboprobes for in situ hybridization (ISH) for Olfr6
Depositing lab: Peter Mombaerts. Depositing organization: Max Planck Research Unit for Neurogenetics. Publication: The Zonal Organization of Odorant Receptor Gene Choice in the Main Olfactory Epithelium of the Mouse. Zapiec B, Mombaerts P. Cell Rep. 2020 Mar 24;30(12):4220-4234.e5. doi: 10.1016/j.celrep.2020.02.110. PubMed 32209480.
Backbone
  Vector backbone: pBSIISK-
  Vector type: in situ probe
Growth in bacteria
  Bacterial resistance: Ampicillin, 100 μg/mL
  Growth temperature: 37°C
  Growth strain: DH5alpha
  Copy number: High Copy
Gene/Insert
  Gene/Insert name: Olfr6
  Species: M. musculus (mouse)
  Mutation: ISH Probe insert
  Entrez Gene: Olfr6 (a.k.a. M50, MOR103-16)
  Cloning method: Unknown
Terms and licenses: Academic/Nonprofit Terms; Industry Terms: Not Available to Industry
Depositor comments: ISH probe for mouse gene: Olfr6 aka MOR103-16 aka M50
How to cite: pISH-Olfr6 was a gift from Peter Mombaerts (Addgene plasmid # 136762 ; http://n2t.net/addgene:136762 ; RRID:Addgene_136762)
