[The description below was written by a language model from this plasmid's Addgene catalogue record and pLannotate feature annotations shown in this document.]
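Description:
pISH-Olfr6 is a small (about 3.7 kb) bacterial plasmid that serves as a template for in vitro transcription of riboprobes against the mouse odorant receptor gene Olfr6 (also known as M50 or MOR103-16). The catalogue lists the backbone as pBSIISK- and the vector type as an in situ probe plasmid. It is propagated in E. coli at high copy number from a ColE1/pUC-type origin and selected with ampicillin through the β-lactamase (AmpR) gene and its own promoter. An f1 phage origin is also annotated, along with remnants of the lac region (CAP site, lac promoter and operator, lacZα fragment) typical of blue/white cloning vectors.

The payload is a partial Olfr6 fragment rather than an expression cassette. The automated annotation detects it as a roughly 630 bp match to the human odorant receptor OR6B1, which most likely reflects sequence similarity between the mouse insert and that receptor. A short neighbouring hit to a hornet peptide is probably spurious. The exact boundaries of the probe are not stated in the record. The insert lies between opposing bacteriophage promoters, annotated as SP6 on one side and T7 on the other, so transcription with one or the other polymerase gives strand-specific sense or antisense RNA. An SP6 promoter is not what a standard pBluescript II SK- carries (T3 and T7), so the sequenced plasmid may differ from the named backbone in this region. The record does not say which polymerase produces the antisense probe. The associated work concerns the zonal pattern of odorant receptor gene expression in the mouse main olfactory epithelium, where such probes mark the neurons expressing Olfr6.
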