Features (pLannotate 1.2.2; 14 found; start..end, strand, type, name):
    460..552     +  CDS            lacI (fragment): lac repressor; lacI; The lac repressor binds to the lac operator to inhibit transcription in E. coli. This inhibition can be relieved by adding lactose or isopropyl-β-D-thiogalactopyranoside (IPTG).
    565..586     +  protein_bind   CAP binding site: CAP binding activates transcription in the presence of cAMP. E. coli catabolite activator protein
    601..631     +  promoter       lac promoter: promoter for the E. coli lac operon
    639..655     +  protein_bind   lac operator: The lac repressor binds to the lac operator to inhibit transcription in E. coli. This inhibition can be relieved by adding lactose or isopropyl-β-D-thiogalactopyranoside (IPTG). lac repressor encoded by lacI
    697..715     +  promoter       SP6 promoter: promoter for bacteriophage SP6 RNA polymerase
    727..789     +  CDS            VESPI_VESMG (fragment): Experimental evidence at protein level: Swiss-Prot protein existence level 1. Shows contractile activity on isolated ileum smooth muscle. From Vespa magnifica (Hornet).
    817..1446    +  CDS            OR6B1 (fragment): OR6B1_HUMAN - Experimental evidence at protein level: Swiss-Prot protein existence level 1. Odorant receptor. From Homo sapiens (Human).
   1505..1523    -  promoter       T7 promoter: promoter for bacteriophage T7 RNA polymerase
   1526..1683    +  CDS            lacZα (fragment): LacZα fragment of β-galactosidase; lacZ fragment
   1687..2115    +  rep_origin     f1 ori (sequence partly withheld): f1 bacteriophage origin of replication; arrow indicates direction of (+) strand synthesis
   2143..2193    -  misc_feature   bom (fragment): basis of mobility region from pBR322
   2220..2324    +  promoter       AmpR promoter: bla
   2325..3185    +  CDS            AmpR: β-lactamase; bla; confers resistance to ampicillin, carbenicillin, and related antibiotics
   3356..277     +  rep_origin     ori (across the origin): high-copy-number ColE1/pMB1/pBR322/pUC origin of replication
>Addgene plasmid #136762 | pISH-Olfr6 | addgene full sequence | sequence record 273469 | Addgene NGS Result
GGGCTGAACGGGGGGTTCGTGCACACAGCCCAGCTTGGAGCGAACGACCTACACCGAACTGAGATACCTA
CAGCGTGAGCTATGAGAAAGCGCCACGCTTCCCGAAGGGAGAAAGGCGGACAGGTATCCGGTAAGCGGCA
GGGTCGGAACAGGAGAGCGCACGAGGGAGCTTCCAGGGGGAAACGCCTGGTATCTTTATAGTCCTGTCGG
GTTTCGCCACCTCTGACTTGAGCGTCGATTTTTGTGATGCTCGTCAGGGGGGCGGAGCCTATGGAAAAAC
GCCAGCAACGCGGCCTTTTTACGGTTCCTGGCCTTTTGCTGGCCTTTTGCTCACATGTTCTTTCCTGCGT
TATCCCCTGATTCTGTGGATAACCGTATTACCGCCTTTGAGTGAGCTGATACCGCTCGCCGCAGCCGAAC
GACCGAGCGCAGCGAGTCAGTGAGCGAGGAAGCGGAAGAGCGCCCAATACGCAAACCGCCTCTCCCCGCG
CGTTGGCCGATTCATTAATGCAGCTGGCACGACAGGTTTCCCGACTGGAAAGCGGGCAGTGAGCGCAACG
CAATTAATGTGAGTTAGCTCACTCATTAGGCACCCCAGGCTTTACACTTTATGCTTCCGGCTCGTATGTT
GTGTGGAATTGTGAGCGGATAACAATTTCACACAGGAAACAGCTATGACCATGATTACGCCAAGCTATTT
AGGTGACACTATAGAATACTCAAGCTATGCATCCAACGCGTTGGGAGCTCTCCCATATGGTCGACCTGCA
GGCGGCCGCGAATTCACTAGTGATTGCTGGATTCCTATTTCGCCCCAATACCATTTCTTTCTTGGGATGT
ATGACTCAGCTTTACTTCTTTATGTCCCTTGCCTGTACTGAATGTGTACTTTTAGCTGCCATGGCCTATG
ATCGTTATGTAGCCATATGTTGGCCTCTTCGCTATCCAGTCATGATGACCACAGGATTTTGTGTTCAACT
GACCATCAGTTCTTGGGTGAGTGGCTTCACCATCTCCATGGCAAAGGTGTACTTTCTCTCACGAGTTGCC
TTCTGTGGCAATAATGTCTTGAACCATTTTTTCTGTGATGTGTCGCCCATCCTTAAGTTAGCTTGTATGA
ACTTATCTATGGCTGAGACAGTAGATTTTGCCCTTGCCATCGTCATCCTTATATTCCCACTCTCAGCCAC
TGTTCTTTCCTATGGCTTCATTGTCTCTACTGTCCTGCAAATACCATCAGCCACTGGGCAGCGGAAGGCC
TTCTCCACCTGTGCTTCTCATCTTACAGTGGTGGTCATCTTCTACACAGCTGTGATCTTCATGTATGTCC
GACCTCGGGCCATTGCTTCGTTTAATTCTAACAAGCTGATCTCAGCCATCTATGCAGTCTTCACTCCCAT
GCTCAACCCCATTATCTACTGCCTGAGGAACAAGGAAGTCAAAGAAATCGAATTCCCGCGGCCGCCATGG
CGGCCGGGAGCATGCGACGTCGGGCCCAATTCGCCCTATAGTGAGTCGTATTACAATTCACTGGCCGTCG
TTTTACAACGTCGTGACTGGGAAAACCCTGGCGTTACCCAACTTAATCGCCTTGCAGCACATCCCCCTTT
CGCCAGCTGGCGTAATAGCGAAGAGGCCCGCACCGATCGCCCTTCCCAACAGTTGCGCAGCCTGAATGGC
GAATGG
[124 nt withheld, positions 1687-1810]
C
[91 nt withheld, positions 1812-1902]
A
[49 nt withheld, positions 1904-1952]
CCTTTGACGTTGGAGTCCACGTTCTTT
[37 nt withheld, positions 1980-2016]
ACCCTATCTCGGTCTATTCTTTTGATTTATAAGGGATTTTGCCGATTTCGGCCTATTGGTTAAAAAATGA
GCTGATTTAACAAAAATTTAACGCGAATTTTAACAAAATATTAACGCTTACAATTTCCTGATGCGGTATT
TTCTCCTTACGCATCTGTGCGGTATTTCACACCGCATCAGGTGGCACTTTTCGGGGAAATGTGCGCGGAA
CCCCTATTTGTTTATTTTTCTAAATACATTCAAATATGTATCCGCTCATGAGACAATAACCCTGATAAAT
GCTTCAATAATATTGAAAAAGGAAGAGTATGAGTATTCAACATTTCCGTGTCGCCCTTATTCCCTTTTTT
GCGGCATTTTGCCTTCCTGTTTTTGCTCACCCAGAAACGCTGGTGAAAGTAAAAGATGCTGAAGATCAGT
TGGGTGCACGAGTGGGTTACATCGAACTGGATCTCAACAGCGGTAAGATCCTTGAGAGTTTTCGCCCCGA
AGAACGTTTTCCAATGATGAGCACTTTTAAAGTTCTGCTATGTGGCGCGGTATTATCCCGTATTGACGCC
GGGCAAGAGCAACTCGGTCGCCGCATACACTATTCTCAGAATGACTTGGTTGAGTACTCACCAGTCACAG
AAAAGCATCTTACGGATGGCATGACAGTAAGAGAATTATGCAGTGCTGCCATAACCATGAGTGATAACAC
TGCGGCCAACTTACTTCTGACAACGATCGGAGGACCGAAGGAGCTAACCGCTTTTTTGCACAACATGGGG
GATCATGTAACTCGCCTTGATCGTTGGGAACCGGAGCTGAATGAAGCCATACCAAACGACGAGCGTGACA
CCACGATGCCTGTAGCAATGGCAACAACGTTGCGCAAACTATTAACTGGCGAACTACTTACTCTAGCTTC
CCGGCAACAATTAATAGACTGGATGGAGGCGGATAAAGTTGCAGGACCACTTCTGCGCTCGGCCCTTCCG
GCTGGCTGGTTTATTGCTGATAAATCTGGAGCCGGTGAGCGTGGGTCTCGCGGTATCATTGCAGCACTGG
GGCCAGATGGTAAGCCCTCCCGTATCGTAGTTATCTACACGACGGGGAGTCAGGCAACTATGGATGAACG
AAATAGACAGATCGCTGAGATAGGTGCCTCACTGATTAAGCATTGGTAACTGTCAGACCAAGTTTACTCA
TATATACTTTAGATTGATTTAAAACTTCATTTTTAATTTAAAAGGATCTAGGTGAAGATCCTTTTTGATA
ATCTCATGACCAAAATCCCTTAACGTGAGTTTTCGTTCCACTGAGCGTCAGACCCCGTAGAAAAGATCAA
AGGATCTTCTTGAGATCCTTTTTTTCTGCGCGTAATCTGCTGCTTGCAAACAAAAAAACCACCGCTACCA
GCGGTGGTTTGTTTGCCGGATCAAGAGCTACCAACTCTTTTTCCGAAGGTAACTGGCTTCAGCAGAGCGC
AGATACCAAATACTGTTCTTCTAGTGTAGCCGTAGTTAGGCCACCACTTCAAGAACTCTGTAGCACCGCC
TACATACCTCGCTCTGCTAATCCTGTTACCAGTGGCTGCTGCCAGTGGCGATAAGTCGTGTCTTACCGGG
TTGGACTCAAGACGATAGTTACCGGATAAGGCGCAGCGGTC
