>Addgene plasmid #136762 | pISH-Olfr6 | depositor partial sequence | sequence record 263989 | M13f for insert
TCGATTTCTTTGACTTCCTTGTTCCTCNNGCAGTAGATAATGGGGTTGAGCATGGGAGTGAANACTGCNT
AGATGGCTGAGATCAGCTTGTTAGAATTAAACNAAGCANTGGCCCGAGGTCGGACNTACATGAAGATCAC
ANCTGTGTANAAGATGACCACCACTGTAAGATGAGAAGCACAGGTGGAGAAGGCCTTCCGCTGCCCAGTG
GCTGATGGTATTTGCAGGACAGTAGAGACAATGAAGCCATAGGAAAGAACAGTGGCTGAGAGTGGGAATA
TAAGGATGACGATGGCAAGGGCAAAATCTACTGTCTCAGCCATAGATAAGTTCATACAAGCTAACTTAAG
GATGGGCGACACATCACAGAAAAAATGGTTCAAGACATTATTGCCACAGAAGGCAACTCGTGAGAGAAAG
TACACCTTTGCCATGGAGATGGTGAAGCCACTCACCCAAGAACTGATGGTCAGTTGAACACAAAATCCTG
TGGTCATCATGACTGGATAGCGAANAGGCCAACATATGGCTACATAACGATCATAGGCCATGGCAGCTAA
AAGTACACATTCAGTACAGGCAAGGGACATAAAGAAGTAAAGCTGAGTCATACATCCCAAGAAAGAAATG
GTATTGGGGCGAAATAGGAATCCNGCAATCACTAGTGAATTCGCNGCCGCCTGCAGGTCGACCATATGGG
AGAGCTCCCAACGCGTTGGATGCATAGCTTGAGTATTCTATAGTGTCACCTAAATAGCTTGGCGTAATCA
TGGTCATAGCTGTTTCCTGTGTGAAATTGTTATCCGCTCACAATTCCACACAACATACGAGCC
